Addgene plasmid #129532: p1194-scAAV-U6-sgRNA_Nme2Cas9_Rosa26-CB-PI-AcrIIA4_FLAG_NLS
Purpose: Self-complementary AAV vector expressing Nme2Cas9 sgRNA targeting Rosa26 and AcrIIA4
Depositing lab: Erik Sontheimer. Depositing organization: University of Massachusetts, Worcester. Publication: Tissue-restricted Genome Editing in vivo Specified by MicroRNA-repressible Anti-CRISPR Proteins. Lee J, Mou H, Ibraheim R, Liang SQ, Liu P, Xue W, Sontheimer EJ. RNA. 2019 Aug 22. pii: rna.071704.119. doi: 10.1261/rna.071704.119. PubMed 31439808.
Backbone
  Vector backbone: scAAV
  Total vector size (bp): 4934
  Vector type: AAV
Growth in bacteria
  Bacterial resistance: Ampicillin, 100 μg/mL
  Growth temperature: 37°C
  Growth strain: NEB Stable
  Copy number: Unknown
Gene/Insert 1
  Gene/Insert name: codon-optimized AcrIIA4
  Insert size (bp): 261
  Promoter: cytomegalovirus-enhancer chicken β-actin promoter with SV40-derived mini-intron
  Tag / fusion protein: FLAG/NLS (C terminal on insert)
  Cloning method: Restriction Enzyme; 5′ cloning site AgeI (not destroyed); 3′ cloning site SacI (not destroyed)
  Sequencing primers: 5′ tacggtaaatggcccgcctg; 3′ TAGAAGGCACAGTCGAGG
Gene/Insert 2
  Gene/Insert name: sgRNA_Rosa26
  Insert size (bp): 145
  Promoter: U6
  Cloning method: Restriction Enzyme; 5′ cloning site MluI (not destroyed); 3′ cloning site MluI (not destroyed)
  Sequencing primers: 5′ CTCTAGGAAGATCAATTCGGTA; 3′ GAGGGCCTATTTCCCATGATT
Terms and licenses: Academic/Nonprofit Terms; Industry Terms: Not Available to Industry
How to cite: p1194-scAAV-U6-sgRNA_Nme2Cas9_Rosa26-CB-PI-AcrIIA4_FLAG_NLS was a gift from Erik Sontheimer (Addgene plasmid # 129532 ; http://n2t.net/addgene:129532 ; RRID:Addgene_129532)
