[The description below was written by a language model from this plasmid's Addgene catalogue record and pLannotate feature annotations shown in this document.]
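Description:
p1194-scAAV-U6-sgRNA_Nme2Cas9_Rosa26-CB-PI-AcrIIA4_FLAG_NLS is a self-complementary AAV transfer plasmid of about 4.9 kb that carries two expression units between AAV2 inverted terminal repeats. It is maintained in E. coli through a high-copy ColE1/pUC origin and selected with ampicillin (β-lactamase). The backbone also retains an f1 origin and remnants of a lac/lacZα region from a pBluescript-type parent. Both ITRs are annotated only as fragments, which fits the scAAV design, where one altered repeat causes the genome to be packaged as a double-stranded hairpin that does not need second-strand synthesis. That design roughly halves cargo capacity, and this compact payload fits within it.

The first unit, on the reverse strand, uses the human U6 RNA polymerase III promoter to transcribe a single-guide RNA for Nme2Cas9. It consists of a spacer matching mouse Rosa26 (picked up by the annotation as a short Rosa26 intron 1 fragment) fused to the Neisseria meningitidis tracrRNA-derived scaffold. The second, divergently oriented unit uses the CMV enhancer/chicken β-actin promoter with an SV40-derived mini-intron to drive a codon-optimized AcrIIA4 anti-CRISPR protein. This protein carries C-terminal FLAG and nuclear localization tags, and the transcript ends at a bovine growth hormone polyadenylation signal. The AcrIIA4 coding region itself is not annotated in the feature tables, and only the FLAG portion is detected.

The plasmid encodes no Cas9, so the nuclease must be supplied separately. It comes from work on tissue-restricted in vivo genome editing with microRNA-repressible anti-CRISPR proteins, though no microRNA target sites are recorded for this version. The depositor sequence and the repository-sequenced version differ by only a few bases in length and have the same feature layout.
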