Features (pLannotate 1.2.2; 22 found; start..end, strand, type, name):
    156..248     -  misc_RNA       Nm tracrRNA: trans-activating CRISPR RNA for the Neisseria meningitidis CRISPR/Cas9 system (Hou et al., 2013)
    277..299     -  misc_feature   HA-L (fragment): left homology arm from intron 1 of the mouse Rosa26 gene (Soriano, 1999)
    313..548     -  promoter       U6 promoter: RNA polymerase III promoter for human U6 snRNA
    557..573     +  enhancer       CMV enhancer (fragment): human cytomegalovirus immediate early enhancer
    579..857     +  enhancer       CMV enhancer (fragment): human cytomegalovirus immediate early enhancer
    864..1133    +  promoter       chicken β-actin promoter: No description available
   1147..1163    +  misc_feature   MCS (fragment): pBluescript multiple cloning site
   1205..1301    +  intron         SV40 intron: modified SV40 intron with splice donor and acceptor sites
   1642..1666    +  CDS            2xFLAG (fragment): two tandem FLAG® epitope tags
   1706..1729    +  misc_feature   MCS (fragment): pBluescript multiple cloning site
   1753..1864    +  polyA_signal   bGH poly(A) signal: bovine growth hormone polyadenylation signal
   1984..2114    +  repeat_region  AAV2 ITR (fragment): inverted terminal repeat of adeno-associated virus serotype 2 inverted
   2128..2285    +  CDS            lacZα (fragment): LacZα fragment of β-galactosidase; lacZ fragment
   2290..2718    +  rep_origin     f1 ori (sequence partly withheld): f1 bacteriophage origin of replication; arrow indicates direction of (+) strand synthesis
   2771..2875    +  promoter       AmpR promoter: bla
   2876..3736    +  CDS            AmpR: β-lactamase; bla; confers resistance to ampicillin, carbenicillin, and related antibiotics
   3907..4495    +  rep_origin     ori: high-copy-number ColE1/pMB1/pBR322/pUC origin of replication
   4678..4770    +  CDS            lacI (fragment): lac repressor; lacI; The lac repressor binds to the lac operator to inhibit transcription in E. coli. This inhibition can be relieved by adding lactose or isopropyl-β-D-thiogalactopyranoside (IPTG).
   4783..4804    +  protein_bind   CAP binding site: CAP binding activates transcription in the presence of cAMP. E. coli catabolite activator protein
   4819..4849    +  promoter       lac promoter: promoter for the E. coli lac operon
   4857..4873    +  protein_bind   lac operator: The lac repressor binds to the lac operator to inhibit transcription in E. coli. This inhibition can be relieved by adding lactose or isopropyl-β-D-thiogalactopyranoside (IPTG). lac repressor encoded by lacI
   4934..105     -  repeat_region  AAV2 ITR (fragment) (across the origin): inverted terminal repeat of adeno-associated virus serotype 2 inverted
>Addgene plasmid #129532 | p1194-scAAV-U6-sgRNA_Nme2Cas9_Rosa26-CB-PI-AcrIIA4_FLAG_NLS | depositor full sequence | sequence record 248743 | p1194-scAAV-U6-sgRNA_Nme2Cas9_Rosa26-CB-PI-AcrIIA4_FLAG_NLS sequence 4934 bps
CTGCGCGCTCGCTCGCTCACTGAGGCCGCCCGGGCAAAGCCCGGGCGTCGGGCGACCTTTGGTCGCCCGG
CCTCAGTGAGCGAGCGAGCGCGCAGAGAGGGAGTGTAGCCATGCTCTAGGAAGATCAATTCGGTACAATT
CACGCGTCAAAAAAATAAACGATGCCCCTTAAAGCAGAAGCTTTAAGGGGCAGAGCGTTGCGGCACATCT
TTTCAGACGGCCTTATTGTAGCAACGGTTCTCATTTCGTTTCCGAAATGAGAAAGGGAGCTACAACCTCC
CAGGCCCAGGGCGGTCCTCCGGTGTTTCGTCCTTCCACAAGATATATAAAGCCAAGAAATCGAAATACTT
TCAAGTTACGGTAAGCATATGATAGTCCATTTTAAAACATAATTTTAAAACTGCAAACTACCCAAGAAAT
TATTACTTTCTACGTCACGTATTTTGTACTAATATCTTTGTGTTTACAGTCAAATTAATTCTAATTATCT
CTCTAACAGCCTTGTATCGTATATGCAAATATGAAGGAATCATGGGAAATAGGCCCTCCACGCGTCGACA
TTGATTATTGACTCTGGTCGTTACATAACTTACGGTAAATGGCCCGCCTGGCTGACCGCCCAACGACCCC
GCCCATTGACGTCAATAATGACGTATGTTCCCATAGTAACGCCAATAGGGACTTTCCATTGACGTCAATG
GGTGGAGTATTTACGGTAAACTGCCCACTTGGCAGTACATCAAGTGTATCATATGCCAAGTACGCCCCCT
ATTGACGTCAATGACGGTAAATGGCCCGCCTGGCATTATGCCCAGTACATGACCTTATGGGACTTTCCTA
CTTGGCAGTACATCTACTCGAGGCCACGTTCTGCTTCACTCTCCCCATCTCCCCCCCCTCCCCACCCCCA
ATTTTGTATTTATTTATTTTTTAATTATTTTGTGCAGCGATGGGGGCGGGGGGGGGGGGGGGGGGGGCGC
GCGCCAGGCGGGGCGGGGCGGGGCGAGGGGCGGGGCGGGGCGAGGCGGAGAGGTGCGGCGGCAGCCAATC
AGAGCGGCGCGCTCCGAAAGTTTCCTTTTATGGCGAGGCGGCGGCGGCGGCGGCCCTATAAAAAGCGAAG
CGCGCGGCGGGCGGGAGCGGGATCAGCCACCGCGGTGGCGGCCCTAGAGTCGATCGAGGAACTGAAAAAC
CAGAAAGTTAACTGGTAAGTTTAGTCTTTTTGTCTTTTATTTCAGGTCCCGGATCCGGTGGTGGTGCAAA
TCAAAGAACTGCTCCTCAGTGGATGTTGCCTTTACTTCTAGGCCTGTACGGAAGTGTTACTTCTGCTCTA
AAAGCTGCGGAATTGTACCCGCGGCCGATCCACCGGTCGCCACCATGAACATCAATGATCTGATTAGAGA
AATAAAGAATAAAGACTATACTGTTAAATTGTCTGGAACTGACAGTAATAGCATAACCCAACTCATCATC
AGGGTTAATAATGATGGTAACGAATATGTTATAAGTGAGTCCGAGAACGAATCTATCGTCGAGAAGTTCA
TCAGTGCCTTCAAAAACGGATGGAACCAAGAGTACGAGGATGAGGAGGAATTTTACAATGATATGCAAAC
AATCACTCTGAAGAGCGAGCTTAACGGCGGGGATTATAAGGATGATGATGATAAGGGCTCCCCTAAGAAG
AAGAGAAAGGTGTGATAAAGCGGCCATCAAGCTTATCGATACCGTCGACTAGAGCTCGCTGATCAGCCTC
GACTGTGCCTTCTAGTTGCCAGCCATCTGTTGTTTGCCCCTCCCCCGTGCCTTCCTTGACCCTGGAAGGT
GCCACTCCCACTGTCCTTTCCTAATAAAATGAGGAAATTGCATCGCATTGTCTGAGTAGGTGTCATTCTA
TTCTGGGGGGTGGGGTGGGGCAGGACAGCAAGGGGGAGGATTGGGAAGACAATTAGGTAGATAAGTAGCA
TGGCGGGTTAATCATTAACTACAAGGAACCCCTAGTGATGGAGTTGGCCACTCCCTCTCTGCGCGCTCGC
TCGCTCACTGAGGCCGGGCGACCAAAGGTCGCCCGACGCCCGGGCTTTGCCCGGGCGGCCTCAGTGAGCG
AGCGAGCGCGCAGCCTTAATTAACCTAATTCACTGGCCGTCGTTTTACAACGTCGTGACTGGGAAAACCC
TGGCGTTACCCAACTTAATCGCCTTGCAGCACATCCCCCTTTCGCCAGCTGGCGTAATAGCGAAGAGGCC
CGCACCGATCGCCCTTCCCAACAGTTGCGCAGCCTGAATGGCGAATGGG
[124 nt withheld, positions 2290-2413]
C
[91 nt withheld, positions 2415-2505]
A
[49 nt withheld, positions 2507-2555]
CCTTTGACGTTGGAGTCCACGTTCTTT
[37 nt withheld, positions 2583-2619]
ACCCTATCTCGGTCTATTCTTTTGATTTATAAGGGATTTTGCCGATTTCGGCCTATTGGTTAAAAAATGA
GCTGATTTAACAAAAATTTAACGCGAATTTTAACAAAATATTAACGCTTACAATTTAGGTGGCACTTTTC
GGGGAAATGTGCGCGGAACCCCTATTTGTTTATTTTTCTAAATACATTCAAATATGTATCCGCTCATGAG
ACAATAACCCTGATAAATGCTTCAATAATATTGAAAAAGGAAGAGTATGAGTATTCAACATTTCCGTGTC
GCCCTTATTCCCTTTTTTGCGGCATTTTGCCTTCCTGTTTTTGCTCACCCAGAAACGCTGGTGAAAGTAA
AAGATGCTGAAGATCAGTTGGGTGCACGAGTGGGTTACATCGAACTGGATCTCAACAGCGGTAAGATCCT
TGAGAGTTTTCGCCCCGAAGAACGTTTTCCAATGATGAGCACTTTTAAAGTTCTGCTATGTGGCGCGGTA
TTATCCCGTATTGACGCCGGGCAAGAGCAACTCGGTCGCCGCATACACTATTCTCAGAATGACTTGGTTG
AGTACTCACCAGTCACAGAAAAGCATCTTACGGATGGCATGACAGTAAGAGAATTATGCAGTGCTGCCAT
AACCATGAGTGATAACACTGCGGCCAACTTACTTCTGACAACGATCGGAGGACCGAAGGAGCTAACCGCT
TTTTTGCACAACATGGGGGATCATGTAACTCGCCTTGATCGTTGGGAACCGGAGCTGAATGAAGCCATAC
CAAACGACGAGCGTGACACCACGATGCCTGTAGCAATGGCAACAACGTTGCGCAAACTATTAACTGGCGA
ACTACTTACTCTAGCTTCCCGGCAACAATTAATAGACTGGATGGAGGCGGATAAAGTTGCAGGACCACTT
CTGCGCTCGGCCCTTCCGGCTGGCTGGTTTATTGCTGATAAATCTGGAGCCGGTGAGCGTGGGTCTCGCG
GTATCATTGCAGCACTGGGGCCAGATGGTAAGCCCTCCCGTATCGTAGTTATCTACACGACGGGGAGTCA
GGCAACTATGGATGAACGAAATAGACAGATCGCTGAGATAGGTGCCTCACTGATTAAGCATTGGTAACTG
TCAGACCAAGTTTACTCATATATACTTTAGATTGATTTAAAACTTCATTTTTAATTTAAAAGGATCTAGG
TGAAGATCCTTTTTGATAATCTCATGACCAAAATCCCTTAACGTGAGTTTTCGTTCCACTGAGCGTCAGA
CCCCGTAGAAAAGATCAAAGGATCTTCTTGAGATCCTTTTTTTCTGCGCGTAATCTGCTGCTTGCAAACA
AAAAAACCACCGCTACCAGCGGTGGTTTGTTTGCCGGATCAAGAGCTACCAACTCTTTTTCCGAAGGTAA
CTGGCTTCAGCAGAGCGCAGATACCAAATACTGTTCTTCTAGTGTAGCCGTAGTTAGGCCACCACTTCAA
GAACTCTGTAGCACCGCCTACATACCTCGCTCTGCTAATCCTGTTACCAGTGGCTGCTGCCAGTGGCGAT
AAGTCGTGTCTTACCGGGTTGGACTCAAGACGATAGTTACCGGATAAGGCGCAGCGGTCGGGCTGAACGG
GGGGTTCGTGCACACAGCCCAGCTTGGAGCGAACGACCTACACCGAACTGAGATACCTACAGCGTGAGCT
ATGAGAAAGCGCCACGCTTCCCGAAGGGAGAAAGGCGGACAGGTATCCGGTAAGCGGCAGGGTCGGAACA
GGAGAGCGCACGAGGGAGCTTCCAGGGGGAAACGCCTGGTATCTTTATAGTCCTGTCGGGTTTCGCCACC
TCTGACTTGAGCGTCGATTTTTGTGATGCTCGTCAGGGGGGCGGAGCCTATGGAAAAACGCCAGCAACGC
GGCCTTTTTACGGTTCCTGGCCTTTTGCTGGCCTTTTGCTCACATGTTCTTTCCTGCGTTATCCCCTGAT
TCTGTGGATAACCGTATTACCGCCTTTGAGTGAGCTGATACCGCTCGCCGCAGCCGAACGACCGAGCGCA
GCGAGTCAGTGAGCGAGGAAGCGGAAGAGCGCCCAATACGCAAACCGCCTCTCCCCGCGCGTTGGCCGAT
TCATTAATGCAGCTGGCACGACAGGTTTCCCGACTGGAAAGCGGGCAGTGAGCGCAACGCAATTAATGTG
AGTTAGCTCACTCATTAGGCACCCCAGGCTTTACACTTTATGCTTCCGGCTCGTATGTTGTGTGGAATTG
TGAGCGGATAACAATTTCACACAGGAAACAGCTATGACCATGATTACGCCAGATTTAATTAAGGCCTTAA
TTAGG
