Features (pLannotate 1.2.2; 22 found; start..end, strand, type, name):
    156..248     -  misc_RNA       Nm tracrRNA: trans-activating CRISPR RNA for the Neisseria meningitidis CRISPR/Cas9 system (Hou et al., 2013)
    277..299     -  misc_feature   HA-L (fragment): left homology arm from intron 1 of the mouse Rosa26 gene (Soriano, 1999)
    309..549     -  promoter       U6 promoter: RNA polymerase III promoter for human U6 snRNA
    558..576     +  enhancer       CMV enhancer (fragment): human cytomegalovirus immediate early enhancer
    584..863     +  enhancer       CMV enhancer (fragment): human cytomegalovirus immediate early enhancer
    870..1139    +  promoter       chicken β-actin promoter: No description available
   1153..1169    +  misc_feature   MCS (fragment): pBluescript multiple cloning site
   1209..1305    +  intron         SV40 intron: modified SV40 intron with splice donor and acceptor sites
   1646..1670    +  CDS            2xFLAG (fragment): two tandem FLAG® epitope tags
   1710..1733    +  misc_feature   MCS (fragment): pBluescript multiple cloning site
   1757..1868    +  polyA_signal   bGH poly(A) signal: bovine growth hormone polyadenylation signal
   1992..2122    +  repeat_region  AAV2 ITR (fragment): inverted terminal repeat of adeno-associated virus serotype 2 inverted
   2136..2293    +  CDS            lacZα (fragment): LacZα fragment of β-galactosidase; lacZ fragment
   2298..2726    +  rep_origin     f1 ori (sequence partly withheld): f1 bacteriophage origin of replication; arrow indicates direction of (+) strand synthesis
   2779..2883    +  promoter       AmpR promoter: bla
   2884..3744    +  CDS            AmpR: β-lactamase; bla; confers resistance to ampicillin, carbenicillin, and related antibiotics
   3915..4503    +  rep_origin     ori: high-copy-number ColE1/pMB1/pBR322/pUC origin of replication
   4686..4778    +  CDS            lacI (fragment): lac repressor; lacI; The lac repressor binds to the lac operator to inhibit transcription in E. coli. This inhibition can be relieved by adding lactose or isopropyl-β-D-thiogalactopyranoside (IPTG).
   4791..4812    +  protein_bind   CAP binding site: CAP binding activates transcription in the presence of cAMP. E. coli catabolite activator protein
   4827..4857    +  promoter       lac promoter: promoter for the E. coli lac operon
   4865..4881    +  protein_bind   lac operator: The lac repressor binds to the lac operator to inhibit transcription in E. coli. This inhibition can be relieved by adding lactose or isopropyl-β-D-thiogalactopyranoside (IPTG). lac repressor encoded by lacI
   4942..105     -  repeat_region  AAV2 ITR (fragment) (across the origin): inverted terminal repeat of adeno-associated virus serotype 2 inverted
>Addgene plasmid #129532 | p1194-scAAV-U6-sgRNA_Nme2Cas9_Rosa26-CB-PI-AcrIIA4_FLAG_NLS | addgene full sequence | sequence record 254647 | Addgene NGS Result
CTGCGCGCTCGCTCGCTCACTGAGGCCGCCCGGGCAAAGCCCGGGCGTCGGGCGACCTTTGGTCGCCCGG
CCTCAGTGAGCGAGCGAGCGCGCAGAGAGGGAGTGTAGCCATGCTCTAGGAAGATCAATTCGGTACAATT
CACGCGTCAAAAAAATAAACGATGCCCCTTAAAGCAGAAGCTTTAAGGGGCAGAGCGTTGCGGCACATCT
TTTCAGACGGCCTTATTGTAGCAACGGTTCTCATTTCGTTTCCGAAATGAGAAAGGGAGCTACAACCTCC
CAGGCCCAGGGCGGTCCTCCGGTGTTTCGTCCTTTCCACAAGATATATAAAGCCAAGAAATCGAAATACT
TTCAAGTTACGGTAAGCATATGATAGTCCATTTTAAAACATAATTTTAAAACTGCAAACTACCCAAGAAA
TTATTACTTTCTACGTCACGTATTTTGTACTAATATCTTTGTGTTTACAGTCAAATTAATTCTAATTATC
TCTCTAACAGCCTTGTATCGTATATGCAAATATGAAGGAATCATGGGAAATAGGCCCTCCACGCGTCGAC
ATTGATTATTGACTAGCTCTGGTCGTTACATAACTTACGGTAAATGGCCCGCCTGGCTGACCGCCCAACG
ACCCCCGCCCATTGACGTCAATAATGACGTATGTTCCCATAGTAACGCCAATAGGGACTTTCCATTGACG
TCAATGGGTGGAGTATTTACGGTAAACTGCCCACTTGGCAGTACATCAAGTGTATCATATGCCAAGTACG
CCCCCTATTGACGTCAATGACGGTAAATGGCCCGCCTGGCATTATGCCCAGTACATGACCTTATGGGACT
TTCCTACTTGGCAGTACATCTACTCGAGGCCACGTTCTGCTTCACTCTCCCCATCTCCCCCCCCTCCCCA
CCCCCAATTTTGTATTTATTTATTTTTTAATTATTTTGTGCAGCGATGGGGGCGGGGGGGGGGGGGGGGG
GGGCGCGCGCSRGGSGGGGSGGGGSGGGGSGRGGGGSGGGGCGGGGCGAGGCGGAGAGGTGCGGCGGCAG
CCAATCAGAGCGGCGCGCTCCGAAAGTTTCCTTTTATGGCGAGGCGGCGGCGGCGGCGGCCCTATAAAAA
GCGAAGCGCGCGGCGGGCGGGAGCGGGATCAGCCACCGCGGTGGCGGCCTAGAGTCGACGAGGAACTGAA
AAACCAGAAAGTTAACTGGTAAGTTTAGTCTTTTTGTCTTTTATTTCAGGTCCCGGATCCGGTGGTGGTG
CAAATCAAAGAACTGCTCCTCAGTGGATGTTGCCTTTACTTCTAGGCCTGTACGGAAGTGTTACTTCTGC
TCTAAAAGCTGCGGAATTGTACCCGCGGCCGATCCACCGGTCGCCACCATGAACATCAATGATCTGATTA
GAGAAATAAAGAATAAAGACTATACTGTTAAATTGTCTGGAACTGACAGTAATAGCATAACCCAACTCAT
CATCAGGGTTAATAATGATGGTAACGAATATGTTATAAGTGAGTCCGAGAACGAATCTATCGTCGAGAAG
TTCATCAGTGCCTTCAAAAACGGATGGAACCAAGAGTACGAGGATGAGGAGGAATTTTACAATGATATGC
AAACAATCACTCTGAAGAGCGAGCTTAACGGCGGGGATTATAAGGATGATGATGATAAGGGCTCCCCTAA
GAAGAAGAGAAAGGTGTGATAAAGCGGCCATCAAGCTTATCGATACCGTCGACTAGAGCTCGCTGATCAG
CCTCGACTGTGCCTTCTAGTTGCCAGCCATCTGTTGTTTGCCCCTCCCCCGTGCCTTCCTTGACCCTGGA
AGGTGCCACTCCCACTGTCCTTTCCTAATAAAATGAGGAAATTGCATCGCATTGTCTGAGTAGGTGTCAT
TCTATTCTGGGGGGTGGGGTGGGGCAGGACAGCAAGGGGGAGGATTGGGAAGACAATAGCCTAGGTAGAT
AAGTAGCATGGCGGGTTAATCATTAACTACAAGGAACCCCTAGTGATGGAGTTGGCCACTCCCTCTCTGC
GCGCTCGCTCGCTCACTGAGGCCGGGCGACCAAAGGTCGCCCGACGCCCGGGCTTTGCCCGGGCGGCCTC
AGTGAGCGAGCGAGCGCGCAGCCTTAATTAACCTAATTCACTGGCCGTCGTTTTACAACGTCGTGACTGG
GAAAACCCTGGCGTTACCCAACTTAATCGCCTTGCAGCACATCCCCCTTTCGCCAGCTGGCGTAATAGCG
AAGAGGCCCGCACCGATCGCCCTTCCCAACAGTTGCGCAGCCTGAATGGCGAATGGG
[124 nt withheld, positions 2298-2421]
C
[91 nt withheld, positions 2423-2513]
A
[49 nt withheld, positions 2515-2563]
CCTTTGACGTTGGAGTCCACGTTCTTT
[37 nt withheld, positions 2591-2627]
ACCCTATCTCGGTCTATTCTTTTGATTTATAAGGGATTTTGCCGATTTCGGCCTATTGGTTAAAAAATGA
GCTGATTTAACAAAAATTTAACGCGAATTTTAACAAAATATTAACGCTTACAATTTAGGTGGCACTTTTC
GGGGAAATGTGCGCGGAACCCCTATTTGTTTATTTTTCTAAATACATTCAAATATGTATCCGCTCATGAG
ACAATAACCCTGATAAATGCTTCAATAATATTGAAAAAGGAAGAGTATGAGTATTCAACATTTCCGTGTC
GCCCTTATTCCCTTTTTTGCGGCATTTTGCCTTCCTGTTTTTGCTCACCCAGAAACGCTGGTGAAAGTAA
AAGATGCTGAAGATCAGTTGGGTGCACGAGTGGGTTACATCGAACTGGATCTCAACAGCGGTAAGATCCT
TGAGAGTTTTCGCCCCGAAGAACGTTTTCCAATGATGAGCACTTTTAAAGTTCTGCTATGTGGCGCGGTA
TTATCCCGTATTGACGCCGGGCAAGAGCAACTCGGTCGCCGCATACACTATTCTCAGAATGACTTGGTTG
AGTACTCACCAGTCACAGAAAAGCATCTTACGGATGGCATGACAGTAAGAGAATTATGCAGTGCTGCCAT
AACCATGAGTGATAACACTGCGGCCAACTTACTTCTGACAACGATCGGAGGACCGAAGGAGCTAACCGCT
TTTTTGCACAACATGGGGGATCATGTAACTCGCCTTGATCGTTGGGAACCGGAGCTGAATGAAGCCATAC
CAAACGACGAGCGTGACACCACGATGCCTGTAGCAATGGCAACAACGTTGCGCAAACTATTAACTGGCGA
ACTACTTACTCTAGCTTCCCGGCAACAATTAATAGACTGGATGGAGGCGGATAAAGTTGCAGGACCACTT
CTGCGCTCGGCCCTTCCGGCTGGCTGGTTTATTGCTGATAAATCTGGAGCCGGTGAGCGTGGGTCTCGCG
GTATCATTGCAGCACTGGGGCCAGATGGTAAGCCCTCCCGTATCGTAGTTATCTACACGACGGGGAGTCA
GGCAACTATGGATGAACGAAATAGACAGATCGCTGAGATAGGTGCCTCACTGATTAAGCATTGGTAACTG
TCAGACCAAGTTTACTCATATATACTTTAGATTGATTTAAAACTTCATTTTTAATTTAAAAGGATCTAGG
TGAAGATCCTTTTTGATAATCTCATGACCAAAATCCCTTAACGTGAGTTTTCGTTCCACTGAGCGTCAGA
CCCCGTAGAAAAGATCAAAGGATCTTCTTGAGATCCTTTTTTTCTGCGCGTAATCTGCTGCTTGCAAACA
AAAAAACCACCGCTACCAGCGGTGGTTTGTTTGCCGGATCAAGAGCTACCAACTCTTTTTCCGAAGGTAA
CTGGCTTCAGCAGAGCGCAGATACCAAATACTGTTCTTCTAGTGTAGCCGTAGTTAGGCCACCACTTCAA
GAACTCTGTAGCACCGCCTACATACCTCGCTCTGCTAATCCTGTTACCAGTGGCTGCTGCCAGTGGCGAT
AAGTCGTGTCTTACCGGGTTGGACTCAAGACGATAGTTACCGGATAAGGCGCAGCGGTCGGGCTGAACGG
GGGGTTCGTGCACACAGCCCAGCTTGGAGCGAACGACCTACACCGAACTGAGATACCTACAGCGTGAGCT
ATGAGAAAGCGCCACGCTTCCCGAAGGGAGAAAGGCGGACAGGTATCCGGTAAGCGGCAGGGTCGGAACA
GGAGAGCGCACGAGGGAGCTTCCAGGGGGAAACGCCTGGTATCTTTATAGTCCTGTCGGGTTTCGCCACC
TCTGACTTGAGCGTCGATTTTTGTGATGCTCGTCAGGGGGGCGGAGCCTATGGAAAAACGCCAGCAACGC
GGCCTTTTTACGGTTCCTGGCCTTTTGCTGGCCTTTTGCTCACATGTTCTTTCCTGCGTTATCCCCTGAT
TCTGTGGATAACCGTATTACCGCCTTTGAGTGAGCTGATACCGCTCGCCGCAGCCGAACGACCGAGCGCA
GCGAGTCAGTGAGCGAGGAAGCGGAAGAGCGCCCAATACGCAAACCGCCTCTCCCCGCGCGTTGGCCGAT
TCATTAATGCAGCTGGCACGACAGGTTTCCCGACTGGAAAGCGGGCAGTGAGCGCAACGCAATTAATGTG
AGTTAGCTCACTCATTAGGCACCCCAGGCTTTACACTTTATGCTTCCGGCTCGTATGTTGTGTGGAATTG
TGAGCGGATAACAATTTCACACAGGAAACAGCTATGACCATGATTACGCCAGATTTAATTAAGGCCTTAA
TTAGG
